Addgene plasmid #212978: pT7CFE1_EVD68_3ABC_C147R
Purpose: Encodes EV-D68 MO/14/18947 3ABC with active site mutation optimized for expression in mammalian transcription/translation extracts
Depositing lab: Karla Kirkegaard. Depositing organization: Stanford University.
Backbone
  Vector backbone: pT7CFE1
  Backbone manufacturer: Thermo Scientific
  Backbone size w/o insert (bp): 3500
  Total vector size (bp): 4493
  Vector type: Mammalian Cell Free Protein Expression
Growth in bacteria
  Bacterial resistance: Ampicillin, 100 μg/mL
  Growth temperature: 37°C
  Growth strain: DH5alpha
  Copy number: High Copy
Gene/Insert
  Gene/Insert name: EV-D68 MO/14/18947 3ABC C147R
  Species: EV-D68 MO/14/18947
  Insert size (bp): 887
  Mutation: changed Cysteine 147 in 3C to Arginine
  GenBank ID: KM851225.1
  Promoter: T7
  Tag / fusion protein: HA (N terminal on backbone)
  Cloning method: Restriction Enzyme; 5′ cloning site EcoRI (not destroyed); 3′ cloning site XhoI (not destroyed)
  Sequencing primers: 5′ CACGATGATAATATGGCCTACCCCTACGACG; 3′ CAGTCAGATCTCAGTGGTGGTGGTGG
Terms and licenses: Academic/Nonprofit Terms; Industry Terms: Not Available to Industry
How to cite: pT7CFE1_EVD68_3ABC_C147R was a gift from Karla Kirkegaard (Addgene plasmid # 212978 ; http://n2t.net/addgene:212978 ; RRID:Addgene_212978)
