[The description below was written by a language model from this plasmid's Addgene catalogue record and pLannotate feature annotations shown in this document.]
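Description:
pT7CFE1_EVD68_3ABC_C147R is a 4.5 kb plasmid built on the commercial pT7CFE1 backbone, a vector designed for protein synthesis in mammalian cell-free coupled transcription/translation extracts rather than in living cells. It is propagated in E. coli as a high-copy plasmid through a ColE1/pUC-type origin and selected with ampicillin via the β-lactamase gene and its native promoter. An f1 phage origin is also present, along with short remnants of lacZα, bom and rop that are carried over from the backbone and have no evident role here.

The expression cassette consists of a T7 promoter, the encephalomyocarditis virus IRES, the open reading frame and a T7 terminator. T7 RNA polymerase produces an uncapped transcript, and the EMCV IRES recruits ribosomes to it cap-independently, which is what makes translation efficient in mammalian extracts. The insert, cloned between EcoRI and XhoI, is an approximately 0.9 kb segment of the enterovirus D68 (strain MO/14/18947) polyprotein covering the 3ABC precursor, that is, 3A, 3B (VPg) and the 3C protease. The automated annotation recognises it simply as an EV-D68 polyprotein fragment, and the polymerase function text attached to that hit belongs to the whole polyprotein entry rather than to this region. Cysteine 147 of 3C, described in the record as an active-site residue, is changed to arginine, which would be expected to inactivate the protease and leave the precursor uncleaved. The record lists an N-terminal HA tag from the backbone, not separately annotated in the feature table, and a partial polyhistidine tag lies just downstream of the insert. The construct is suited to producing catalytically inactive 3ABC in vitro, for example as a control alongside active protease.
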