Features (pLannotate 1.2.2; 12 found; start..end, strand, type, name):
      1..589     +  rep_origin     ori: high-copy-number ColE1/pMB1/pBR322/pUC origin of replication
    789..836     -  terminator     T7 terminator: transcription terminator for bacteriophage T7 RNA polymerase
    906..923     -  CDS            9xHis (fragment): 9xHis affinity tag
    929..1810    -  CDS            POLG_HED68 (fragment): Experimental evidence at protein level: Swiss-Prot protein existence level 1. [RNA-directed RNA polymerase]: Replicates the viral genomic RNA on the surface of intracellular membranes. May form linear arrays of subunits that propagate along a strong head-to-tail interaction called interface-I. Covalently attaches UMP to a tyrosine of VPg, which is used to prime RNA synthesis. The positive stranded RNA genome is first replicated at virus induced membranous vesicles, creating a dsRNA genomic replication form. This dsRNA is then used as template to synthesize positive stranded RNA genomes. ss(+)R
   1875..2336    -  misc_feature   IRES: internal ribosome entry site (IRES) of the encephalomyocarditis virus (EMCV)
   2387..2405    -  promoter       T7 promoter: promoter for bacteriophage T7 RNA polymerase
   2408..2565    +  CDS            lacZα (fragment): LacZα fragment of β-galactosidase; lacZ fragment
   2569..2997    +  rep_origin     f1 ori (sequence partly withheld): f1 bacteriophage origin of replication; arrow indicates direction of (+) strand synthesis
   3025..3126    -  misc_feature   bom (fragment): basis of mobility region from pBR322
   3228..3263    -  CDS            rop (fragment): Rop protein, which maintains plasmids at low copy number; rop
   3358..3462    +  promoter       AmpR promoter: bla
   3463..4323    +  CDS            AmpR: β-lactamase; bla; confers resistance to ampicillin, carbenicillin, and related antibiotics
>Addgene plasmid #212978 | pT7CFE1_EVD68_3ABC_C147R | addgene full sequence | sequence record 420358 | Addgene NGS Result
TTGAGATCCTTTTTTTCTGCGCGTAATCTGCTGCTTGCAAACAAAAAAACCACCGCTACCAGCGGTGGTT
TGTTTGCCGGATCAAGAGCTACCAACTCTTTTTCCGAAGGTAACTGGCTTCAGCAGAGCGCAGATACCAA
ATACTGTTCTTCTAGTGTAGCCGTAGTTAGGCCACCACTTCAAGAACTCTGTAGCACCGCCTACATACCT
CGCTCTGCTAATCCTGTTACCAGTGGCTGCTGCCAGTGGCGATAAGTCGTGTCTTACCGGGTTGGACTCA
AGACGATAGTTACCGGATAAGGCGCAGCGGTCGGGCTGAACGGGGGGTTCGTGCACACAGCCCAGCTTGG
AGCGAACGACCTACACCGAACTGAGATACCTACAGCGTGAGCTATGAGAAAGCGCCACGCTTCCCGAAGG
GAGAAAGGCGGACAGGTATCCGGTAAGCGGCAGGGTCGGAACAGGAGAGCGCACGAGGGAGCTTCCAGGG
GGAAACGCCTGGTATCTTTATAGTCCTGTCGGGTTTCGCCACCTCTGACTTGAGCGTCGATTTTTGTGAT
GCTCGTCAGGGGGGCGGAGCCTATGGAAAAACGCCAGCAACGCGGCCTTTTTACGGTTCCTGGCCTTTTG
CTGGCCTTTTGCTCACATGTTCTTTCCTGCGTTATCCCCTGATTCTGTGGATAACCGTATTACCGCCTTT
GAGTGAGCTGATACCGCTCGCCGCAGCCGAACGACCGAGCGCAGCGAGTCAGTGAGCGAGGAAGCCCGGA
TATAGTTCCTCCTTTCAGCAAAAAACCCCTCAAGACCCGTTTAGAGGCCCCAAGGGGTTATGCTAGTTAT
TGCTCAGCGGACTAGTGTTTAAACTTTTTTTTTTTTTTTTTTTTTTTTTTTTCAGTCAGATCTCAGTGGT
GGTGGTGGTGGTGCTCGAGTGTGTATCGGAAAAGTAAGAGTGTAGTAGCATTGCTGCAAATCCTTGAGCT
CCATTTCCACCTACATGTATTCCTATCACCTTACCTGTAGTTGTCACCACACCACCACGCTGGCCAGCTC
TTGTTGGGAAGTTATACATTAAAATGCGGTGCGTCGGTGTACCACCTAGGTTCAAGAAGCCATAATTGGT
GACTTGTCCAACTGGGATATACATATTTGGGAATTTTGATGTATGTACGCTAAGCACAGCGTCATTGTAA
TCATCCTCATATCTGGGCAGAAAATGTCTGATATCTCTAAATTTTTGATTACGGTCTAATTTGACTATGG
TTATCTCTAAGTTTGTATCAGTCAAGTCTCTAAGTGCACACGCATCTAAAACTTTAGTCTCTACATCATT
AATGTAAATGGTTTCTCCAACAGATGCGTGTGTGGGGATGACCGCTACCCTATCATATACACCCAGCATG
GTGAACTCACCCTTTTCAGTCCTTGCAATGACGGTATTTTTCTTCATTATGGCTTGTGCAAAATCGAACC
CTGGTCCTTGCACTTTAGCTGTTCTGAGAGAGGGTACTTTAGGTTTAGGATTGGGGATTCCTGTGTATGG
ACCCTGAATGCCAGCAAAAAGTTTGTATATAACATAAACTACACCAGCTATTGATACAAAGGTGGCAATG
GCTTGTAGAGTAATAAAAGCTCTACTAATGTGTTTTTCTACTATTAGCTCATTTGATGGGTGTACTACAA
TCCATCCTTTCTTTTGGCAATAATCCCTAACTTCTTGAGAATCCACTGACCTAAGAAGGTCATTTATAGC
ATCAGGAGCTGGTGTATCTGGGGTGACTGAAATTTTGATCTCTTTAAACTGTGGAGGCCCGAATTCGGAT
CCCATATGGGTGGTGGCCAGGGCGTAGTCGGGCACGTCGTAGGGGTAGGCCATATTATCATCGTGTTTTT
CAAAGGAAAACCACGTCCCCGTGGTTCGGGGGGCCTAGACGTTTTTTAACCTCGACTAAACACATGTAAA
GCATGTGCACCGAGGCCCCAGATCAGATCCCATACAATGGGGTACCTTCTGGGCATCCTTCAGCCCCTTG
TTGAATACGCTTGAGGTGAGCCATTTGACTCTTTCCACAACTATCCAACTCACAACGTGGCACTGGGGTT
GTGCCGCCTTTGCAGGTGTATCTTATACACGTGGCTTTTGGCCGCAGAGGCACCTGTCGCCAGGTGGGGG
GTTCCGCTGCCTGCAAAGGGTCGCTACAGACGTTGTTTGTCTTCAAGAAGCTTCCAGAGGAACTGCTTCC
TTCACGACATTCAACAGACCTTGCATTCCTTTGGCGAGAGGGGAAAGACCCCTAGGAATGCTCGTCAAGA
AGACAGGGCCAGGTTTCCGGGCCCTCACATTGCCAAAAGACGGCAATATGGTGGAAAATAACCGGAATTA
ATTCGCCCTATAGTGAGTCGTATTACAATTCACTGGCCGTCGTTTTACAACGTCGTGACTGGGAAAACCC
TGGCGTTACCCAACTTAATCGCCTTGCAGCACATCCCCCTTTCGCCAGCTGGCGTAATAGCGAAGAGGCC
CGCACCGATCGCCCTTCCCAACAGTTGCGCAGCCTGAATGGCGAATGG
[124 nt withheld, positions 2569-2692]
C
[91 nt withheld, positions 2694-2784]
A
[49 nt withheld, positions 2786-2834]
CCTTTGACGTTGGAGTCCACGTTCTTT
[37 nt withheld, positions 2862-2898]
ACCCTATCTCGGTCTATTCTTTTGATTTATAAGGGATTTTGCCGATTTCGGCCTATTGGTTAAAAAATGA
GCTGATTTAACAAAAATTTAACGCGAATTTTAACAAAATATTAACGCTTACAATTTCCTGATGCGGTATT
TTCTCCTTACGCATCTGTGCGGTATTTCACACCGCATATATGGTGCACTCTCAGTACAATCTGCTCTGAT
GCCGCATAGTTAAGCCAGCCCCGACACCCGCCAACACCCGCTGACGCGCCCTGACGGGCTTGTCTGCTCC
CGGCATCCGCTTACAGACAAGCTGTGACCGTCTCCGGGAGCTGCATGTGTCAGAGGTTTTCACCGTCATC
ACCGAAACGCGCGAGACGAAAGGGCCTCGTGATACGCCTATTTTTATAGGTTAATGTCATGATAATAATG
GTTTCTTAGACGTCAGGTGGCACTTTTCGGGGAAATGTGCGCGGAACCCCTATTTGTTTATTTTTCTAAA
TACATTCAAATATGTATCCGCTCATGAGACAATAACCCTGATAAATGCTTCAATAATATTGAAAAAGGAA
GAGTATGAGTATTCAACATTTCCGTGTCGCCCTTATTCCCTTTTTTGCGGCATTTTGCCTTCCTGTTTTT
GCTCACCCAGAAACGCTGGTGAAAGTAAAAGATGCTGAAGATCAGTTGGGTGCACGAGTGGGTTACATCG
AACTGGATCTCAACAGCGGTAAGATCCTTGAGAGTTTTCGCCCCGAAGAACGTTTTCCAATGATGAGCAC
TTTTAAAGTTCTGCTATGTGGCGCGGTATTATCCCGTATTGACGCCGGGCAAGAGCAACTCGGTCGCCGC
ATACACTATTCTCAGAATGACTTGGTTGAGTACTCACCAGTCACAGAAAAGCATCTTACGGATGGCATGA
CAGTAAGAGAATTATGCAGTGCTGCCATAACCATGAGTGATAACACTGCGGCCAACTTACTTCTGACAAC
GATCGGAGGACCGAAGGAGCTAACCGCTTTTTTGCACAACATGGGGGATCATGTAACTCGCCTTGATCGT
TGGGAACCGGAGCTGAATGAAGCCATACCAAACGACGAGCGTGACACCACGATGCCTGTAGCAATGGCAA
CAACGTTGCGCAAACTATTAACTGGCGAACTACTTACTCTAGCTTCCCGGCAACAATTAATAGACTGGAT
GGAGGCGGATAAAGTTGCAGGACCACTTCTGCGCTCGGCCCTTCCGGCTGGCTGGTTTATTGCTGATAAA
TCTGGAGCCGGTGAGCGTGGGTCTCGCGGTATCATTGCAGCACTGGGGCCAGATGGTAAGCCCTCCCGTA
TCGTAGTTATCTACACGACGGGGAGTCAGGCAACTATGGATGAACGAAATAGACAGATCGCTGAGATAGG
TGCCTCACTGATTAAGCATTGGTAACTGTCAGACCAAGTTTACTCATATATACTTTAGATTGATTTAAAA
CTTCATTTTTAATTTAAAAGGATCTAGGTGAAGATCCTTTTTGATAATCTCATGACCAAAATCCCTTAAC
GTGAGTTTTCGTTCCACTGAGCGTCAGACCCCGTAGAAAAGATCAAAGGATCTTC
